>Addgene plasmid #222834 | pHEE-R-bar9si | addgene full sequence | sequence record 446485 | Addgene NGS Result
GTTTACCCGCCAATATATCCTGTCAAACACTGATAGTTTCTTGAAACCAAATTAACATAGGGTTTTTATT
TAAATAAAAGTTTAACCTTCTTTTTAAAAAATTGTTCATAGTGTCATGTCAGAACAAGAGCTACAAATCA
CACATAGCATGCATAAGCGGAGCTATGATGAGTGGTATTGTTTTGTTCGTCACTTGTCACTCTTTTCCAA
CACATAATCCCGACAACAACGTAAGAGCATCTCTCTCTCTCCACACACACTCATGCATGCATGCATTCTT
ACACGTGATTGCCATGCAAATCTCCTTTCTCACCTATAAATACAAACCAACCCTTCACTACACTCTTCAC
TCAAACCAAAACAAGAAAACATACACAAATAGCAAAACAAGGGCGAATTCTCAACACAACATATACAAAA
CAAACGAATCTCAAGCAATCAAGCATTCTACTTCTATTGCAGCAATTTAAATCATTTCTTTTAAAGCAAA
AGCAATTTTCTGAAAATTTTCACCATTTACGAACGATAGCATGGTGAGCAAGGGCGAGGAGGATAACATG
GCCATCATCAAGGAGTTCATGCGCTTCAAGGTGCACATGGAGGGCTCCGTGAACGGCCACGAGTTCGAGA
TCGAGGGCGAGGGCGAGGGCCGCCCCTACGAGGGCACCCAGACCGCCAAGCTGAAGGTGACCAAGGGTGG
CCCCCTGCCCTTCGCCTGGGACATCCTGTCCCCTCAGTTCATGTACGGCTCCAAGGCCTACGTGAAGCAC
CCCGCCGACATCCCCGACTACTTGAAGCTGTCCTTCCCCGAGGGCTTCAAGTGGGAGCGCGTGATGAACT
TCGAGGACGGCGGCGTGGTGACCGTGACCCAGGACTCCTCCCTGCAGGACGGCGAGTTCATCTACAAGGT
GAAGCTGCGCGGCACCAACTTCCCCTCCGACGGCCCCGTAATGCAGAAGAAGACCATGGGCTGGGAGGCC
TCCTCCGAGCGGATGTACCCCGAGGACGGCGCCCTGAAGGGCGAGATCAAGCAGAGGCTGAAGCTGAAGG
ACGGCGGCCACTACGACGCTGAGGTCAAGACCACCTACAAGGCCAAGAAGCCCGTGCAGCTGCCCGGCGC
CTACAACGTCAACATCAAGTTGGACATCACCTCCCACAACGAGGACTACACCATCGTGGAACAGTACGAA
CGCGCCGAGGGCCGCCACTCCACCGGCGGCATGGACGAGCTGTACAAGAAGGACGAGCTGTAAGCGCCGC
CCGGCTGCATCGCTGAAATCACCAGTCTCTCTCTACAAATCTATCTCTCTCTATAATAATGTGTGAGTAG
TTCCCAGATAAGGGAATTAGGGTTCTTATAGGGTTTCGCTCATGTGTTGAGCATATAAGAAACCCTTAGT
ATGTATTTGTATTTGTAAAATACTTCTATCAATAAAATTTCTAATTCCTAAAACCAAAATCCAGTGGTAC
CAAGCTTCGACTTGCCTTCCGCACAATACATCATTTCTTCTTAGCTTTTTTTCTTCTTCTTCGTTCATAC
AGTTTTTTTTTGTTTATCAGCTTACATTTTCTTGAACCGTAGCTTTCGTTTTCTTCTTTTTAACTTTCCA
TTCGGAGTTTTTGTATCTTGTTTCATAGTTTGTCCCAGGATTAGAATGATTAGGCATCGAACCTTCAAGA
ATTTGATTGAATAAAACATCTTCATTCTTAAGATATGAAGATAATCTTCAAAAGGCCCCTGGGAATCTGA
AAGAAGAGAAGCAGGCCCATTTATATGGGAAAGAACAATAGTATTTCTTATATAGGCCCATTTAAGTTGA
AAACAATCTTCAAAAGTCCCACATCGCTTAGATAAGAAAACGAAGCTGAGTTTATATACAGCTAGAGTCG
AAGTAGTGATTGGGAGACCAACCCAGTGGACATAAGCCTGTTCGGTTCGTAAGCTGTAATGCAAGTAGCG
TATGCGCTCACGCAACTGGTCCAGAACCTTGACCGAACGCAGCGGTGGTAACGGCGCAGTGGCGGTTTTC
ATGGCTTGTTATGACTGTTTTTTTGGGGTACAGTCTATGCCTCGGGCATCCAAGCAGCAAGCGCGTTACG
CCGTGGGTCGATGTTTGATGTTATGGAGCAGCAACGATGTTACGCAGCAGGGCAGTCGCCCTAAAACAAA
GTTAAACATCATGGGGGAAGCGGTGATCGCCGAAGTATCGACTCAACTATCAGAGGTAGTTGGCGTCATC
GAGCGCCATCTCGAACCGACGTTGCTGGCCGTACATTTGTACGGCTCCGCAGTGGATGGCGGCCTGAAGC
CACACAGTGATATTGATTTGCTGGTTACGGTGACCGTAAGGCTTGATGAAACAACGCGGCGAGCTTTGAT
CAACGACCTTTTGGAAACTTCGGCTTCCCCTGGAGAGAGCGAGATTCTCCGCGCTGTAGAAGTCACCATT
GTTGTGCACGACGACATCATTCCGTGGCGTTATCCAGCTAAGCGCGAACTGCAATTTGGAGAATGGCAGC
GCAATGACATTCTTGCAGGTATCTTCGAGCCAGCCACGATCGACATTGATCTGGCTATCTTGCTGACAAA
AGCAAGAGAACATAGCGTTGCCTTGGTAGGTCCAGCGGCGGAGGAACTCTTTGATCCGGTTCCTGAACAG
GATCTATTTGAGGCGCTAAATGAAACCTTAACGCTATGGAACTCGCCGCCCGACTGGGCTGGCGATGAGC
GAAATGTAGTGCTTACGTTGTCCCGCATTTGGTACAGCGCAGTAACCGGCAAAATCGCGCCGAAGGATGT
CGCTGCCGACTGGGCAATGGAGCGCCTGCCGGCCCAGTATCAGCCCGTCATACTTGAAGCTAGACAGGCT
TATCTTGGACAAGAAGAAGATCGCTTGGCCTCGCGCGCAGATCAGTTGGAAGAATTTGTCCACTACGTGA
AAGGCGAGATCACCAAGGTAGTCGGCAAATAATGTCTAGCTAGAAATTCGTTCAAGCCGACGCCGCTTCG
CGGCGCGGCTTAACTCAAGCGTTAGATGCACTAAGCACATAATTGCTCACAGCCAAACTATCAGGTCAAG
TCTGCTTTTATTATTTTTAAGCGTGCATAATAAGCCGGTCTCGGTTTTAGAGCTAGAAATAGCAAGTTAA
AATAAGGCTAGTCCGTTATCAACTTGAAAAAGTGGCACCGAGTCGGTGCTTTTTTTTGCAAAATTTTCCA
GATCGATTTCTTCTTCCTCTGTTCTTCGGCGTTCAATTTCTGGGGTTTTCTCTTCGTTTTCTGTAACTGA
AACCTAAAATTTGACCTAAAAAAAATCTCAAATAATATGATTCAGTGGTTTTGTACTTTTCAGTTAGTTG
AGTTTTGCAGTTCCGATGAGATAAACCAATACCATGGTTATACTAGTGAATAAAAGCATTTGCGTTTGGT
TTATCATTGCGTTTATACAAGGACAGAGATCCACTGAGCTGGAATAGCTTAAAACCATTATCAGAACAAA
ATAAACCATTTTTTGTTAAGAATCAGAGCATAGTAAACAACAGAAACAACCTAAGAGAGGTAACTTGTCC
AAGAAGATAGCTAATTATATCTATTTTATAAAAGTTATCATAGTTTGTAAGTCACAAAAGATGCAAATAA
CAGAGAAACTAGGAGACTTGAGAATATACATTCTTGTATATTTGTATTCGAGATTGTGAAAATTTGACCA
TAAGTTTAAATTCTTAAAAAGATATATCTGATCTAGGTGATGGTTATAGACTGTAATTTTACCACATGTT
TAATGATGGATAGTGACACACATGACACATCGACAACACTATAGCATCTTATTTAGATTACAACATGAAA
TTTTTCTGTAATACATGTCTTTGTACATAATTTAAAAGTAATTCCTAAGAAATATATTTATACAAGGAGT
TTAAAGAAAACATAGCATAAAGTTCAATGAGTAGTAAAAACCATATACAGTATATAGCATAAAGTTCAAT
GAGTTTATTACAAAAGCATTGGTTCACTTTCTGTAACACGACGTTAAACCTTCGTCTCCAATAGGAGCGC
TACTGATTCAACATGCCAATATATACTAAATACGTTTCTACAGTCAAATGCTTTAACGTTTCATGATTAA
GTGACTATTTACCGTCAATCCTTTCCCATTCCTCCCACTAATCCAACTTTTTAATTACTCTTAAATCACC
ACTAAGCTAGTAACGCCTATCATGAATTAGCTCTACTAAATCTAGCAACCTTTCAAATTTGCAGTATTGC
AGGTGTCTCTGTGTCTTTAAAATAGTTGCCTTATGATTTCTTCGGTTTCAAGATGATCAAATAGTTATAG
ATTTCATGCTCACACATGCTCATTAGATGTGTACATACTTTACTTACCCAAATCTATTTTCTCGCAAAGA
TTTTGATGGTAAAGCTGATTTGGTTCTATTGAACTAAATCAAACGAGTTTCAGACTGAGTGATTCTAATC
CGGCCCATTAGCCCCTAAACAGACCCACTAATTACGCAGCTTTTAATAGAGTAATTACACCTAGTTTACC
CACTAAACCACTAAGCACTAATTATCTCACAATCTAATGAGCTTCCCTCGTAATTACTTGGGCTTTCACT
CTACCATTTATTTGTAACAGTCAAGTCTCTACTGTCTCTATATAAACTCTCTAAAGTTAACACACAATTC
TCATCACAAACAAATCAACCAAAGCAACTTCTACTCTTTCTTCTTTCGACCTTATCAATCTGTTGAGAAA
TCTAGATGCAGCCTTCTCTTAAACGTATGAAAATTGAGCCATCTTCTCAAAAGGTAAATTTCTGTGTTCC
TTATTCTCTCAAAATCTTCGATTTTGTTTTCGTTCGATCCCAATTTCGTATATGTTCTTTGGTTTAGATT
CTGTTAATCTTAGATCGAAGACGATTTTCTGGGTTTGATCGTTAGATATCATCTTAATTCTCGATTAGGG
TTTCATAGATATCATCCGATTTGTTCAAATAATTTGAGTTTTGTCGAATAATTACTCTTCGATTTGTGAT
TTCTATCTAGATCTGGTGTTAGTTTCTAGTTTGTGCGATCGAATTTGTCGATTAATCTGAGTTTTTCTGA
TTAACAGATGGATTACAAGGACCACGACGGGGATTACAAGGACCACGACATTGATTACAAGGATGATGAT
GACAAGATGGCTCCGAAGAAGAAGAGGAAGGTTGGCATCCACGGGGTGCCAGCTGCTGACAAGAAGTACT
CGATCGGCCTCGATATTGGGACTAACTCTGTTGGCTGGGCCGTGATCACCGACGAGTACAAGGTGCCCTC
AAAGAAGTTCAAGGTCCTGGGCAACACCGATCGGCATTCCATCAAGAAGAATCTCATTGGCGCTCTCCTG
TTCGACAGCGGCGAGACGGCTGAGGCTACGCGGCTCAAGCGCACCGCCCGCAGGCGGTACACGCGCAGGA
AGAATCGCATCTGCTACCTGCAGGAGATTTTCTCCAACGAGATGGCGAAGGTTGACGATTCTTTCTTCCA
CAGGCTGGAGGAGTCATTCCTCGTGGAGGAGGATAAGAAGCACGAGCGGCATCCAATCTTCGGCAACATT
GTCGACGAGGTTGCCTACCACGAGAAGTACCCTACGATCTACCATCTGCGGAAGAAGCTCGTGGACTCCA
CAGATAAGGCGGACCTCCGCCTGATCTACCTCGCTCTGGCCCACATGATTAAGTTCAGGGGCCATTTCCT
GATCGAGGGGGATCTCAACCCGGACAATAGCGATGTTGACAAGCTGTTCATCCAGCTCGTGCAGACGTAC
AACCAGCTCTTCGAGGAGAACCCCATTAATGCGTCAGGCGTCGACGCGAAGGCTATCCTGTCCGCTAGGC
TCTCGAAGTCTCGGCGCCTCGAGAACCTGATCGCCCAGCTGCCGGGCGAGAAGAAGAACGGCCTGTTCGG
GAATCTCATTGCGCTCAGCCTGGGGCTCACGCCCAACTTCAAGTCGAATTTCGATCTCGCTGAGGACGCC
AAGCTGCAGCTCTCCAAGGACACATACGACGATGACCTGGATAACCTCCTGGCCCAGATCGGCGATCAGT
ACGCGGACCTGTTCCTCGCTGCCAAGAATCTGTCGGACGCCATCCTCCTGTCTGATATTCTCAGGGTGAA
CACCGAGATTACGAAGGCTCCGCTCTCAGCCTCCATGATCAAGCGCTACGACGAGCACCATCAGGATCTG
ACCCTCCTGAAGGCGCTGGTCAGGCAGCAGCTCCCCGAGAAGTACAAGGAGATCTTCTTCGATCAGTCGA
AGAACGGCTACGCTGGGTACATTGACGGCGGGGCCTCTCAGGAGGAGTTCTACAAGTTCATCAAGCCGAT
TCTGGAGAAGATGGACGGCACGGAGGAGCTGCTGGTGAAGCTCAATCGCGAGGACCTCCTGAGGAAGCAG
CGGACATTCGATAACGGCAGCATCCCACACCAGATTCATCTCGGGGAGCTGCACGCTATCCTGAGGAGGC
AGGAGGACTTCTACCCTTTCCTCAAGGATAACCGCGAGAAGATCGAGAAGATTCTGACTTTCAGGATCCC
GTACTACGTCGGCCCACTCGCTAGGGGCAACTCCCGCTTCGCTTGGATGACCCGCAAGTCAGAGGAGACG
ATCACGCCGTGGAACTTCGAGGAGGTGGTCGACAAGGGCGCTAGCGCTCAGTCGTTCATCGAGAGGATGA
CGAATTTCGACAAGAACCTGCCAAATGAGAAGGTGCTCCCTAAGCACTCGCTCCTGTACGAGTACTTCAC
AGTCTACAACGAGCTGACTAAGGTGAAGTATGTGACCGAGGGCATGAGGAAGCCGGCTTTCCTGTCTGGG
GAGCAGAAGAAGGCCATCGTGGACCTCCTGTTCAAGACCAACCGGAAGGTCACGGTTAAGCAGCTCAAGG
AGGACTACTTCAAGAAGATTGAGTGCTTCGATTCGGTCGAGATCTCTGGCGTTGAGGACCGCTTCAACGC
CTCCCTGGGGACCTACCACGATCTCCTGAAGATCATTAAGGATAAGGACTTCCTGGACAACGAGGAGAAT
GAGGATATCCTCGAGGACATTGTGCTGACACTCACTCTGTTCGAGGACCGGGAGATGATCGAGGAGCGCC
TGAAGACTTACGCCCATCTCTTCGATGACAAGGTCATGAAGCAGCTCAAGAGGAGGAGGTACACCGGCTG
GGGGAGGCTGAGCAGGAAGCTCATCAACGGCATTCGGGACAAGCAGTCCGGGAAGACGATCCTCGACTTC
CTGAAGAGCGATGGCTTCGCGAACCGCAATTTCATGCAGCTGATTCACGATGACAGCCTCACATTCAAGG
AGGATATCCAGAAGGCTCAGGTGAGCGGCCAGGGGGACTCGCTGCACGAGCATATCGCGAACCTCGCTGG
CTCGCCAGCTATCAAGAAGGGGATTCTGCAGACCGTGAAGGTTGTGGACGAGCTGGTGAAGGTCATGGGC
AGGCACAAGCCTGAGAACATCGTCATTGAGATGGCCCGGGAGAATCAGACCACGCAGAAGGGCCAGAAGA
ACTCACGCGAGAGGATGAAGAGGATCGAGGAGGGCATTAAGGAGCTGGGGTCCCAGATCCTCAAGGAGCA
CCCGGTGGAGAACACGCAGCTGCAGAATGAGAAGCTCTACCTGTACTACCTCCAGAATGGCCGCGATATG
TATGTGGACCAGGAGCTGGATATTAACAGGCTCAGCGATTACGACGTCGATCATATCGTTCCACAGTCAT
TCCTGAAGGATGACTCCATTGACAACAAGGTCCTCACCAGGTCGGACAAGAACCGGGGCAAGTCTGATAA
TGTTCCTTCAGAGGAGGTCGTTAAGAAGATGAAGAACTACTGGCGCCAGCTCCTGAATGCCAAGCTGATC
ACGCAGCGGAAGTTCGATAACCTCACAAAGGCTGAGAGGGGCGGGCTCTCTGAGCTGGACAAGGCGGGCT
TCATCAAGAGGCAGCTGGTCGAGACACGGCAGATCACTAAGCACGTTGCGCAGATTCTCGACTCACGGAT
GAACACTAAGTACGATGAGAATGACAAGCTGATCCGCGAGGTGAAGGTCATCACCCTGAAGTCAAAGCTC
GTCTCCGACTTCAGGAAGGATTTCCAGTTCTACAAGGTTCGGGAGATCAACAATTACCACCATGCCCATG
ACGCGTACCTGAACGCGGTGGTCGGCACAGCTCTGATCAAGAAGTACCCAAAGCTCGAGAGCGAGTTCGT
GTACGGGGACTACAAGGTTTACGATGTGAGGAAGATGATCGCCAAGTCGGAGCAGGAGATTGGCAAGGCT
ACCGCCAAGTACTTCTTCTACTCTAACATTATGAATTTCTTCAAGACAGAGATCACTCTGGCCAATGGCG
AGATCCGGAAGCGCCCCCTCATCGAGACGAACGGCGAGACGGGGGAGATCGTGTGGGACAAGGGCAGGGA
TTTCGCGACCGTCAGGAAGGTTCTCTCCATGCCACAAGTGAATATCGTCAAGAAGACAGAGGTCCAGACT
GGCGGGTTCTCTAAGGAGTCAATTCTGCCTAAGCGGAACAGCGACAAGCTCATCGCCCGCAAGAAGGACT
GGGATCCGAAGAAGTACGGCGGGTTCGACAGCCCCACTGTGGCCTACTCGGTCCTGGTTGTGGCGAAGGT
TGAGAAGGGCAAGTCCAAGAAGCTCAAGAGCGTGAAGGAGCTGCTGGGGATCACGATTATGGAGCGCTCC
AGCTTCGAGAAGAACCCGATCGATTTCCTGGAGGCGAAGGGCTACAAGGAGGTGAAGAAGGACCTGATCA
TTAAGCTCCCCAAGTACTCACTCTTCGAGCTGGAGAACGGCAGGAAGCGGATGCTGGCTTCCGCTGGCGA
GCTGCAGAAGGGGAACGAGCTGGCTCTGCCGTCCAAGTATGTGAACTTCCTCTACCTGGCCTCCCACTAC
GAGAAGCTCAAGGGCAGCCCCGAGGACAACGAGCAGAAGCAGCTGTTCGTCGAGCAGCACAAGCATTACC
TCGACGAGATCATTGAGCAGATTTCCGAGTTCTCCAAGCGCGTGATCCTGGCCGACGCGAATCTGGATAA
GGTCCTCTCCGCGTACAACAAGCACCGCGACAAGCCAATCAGGGAGCAGGCTGAGAATATCATTCATCTC
TTCACCCTGACGAACCTCGGCGCCCCTGCTGCTTTCAAGTACTTCGACACAACTATCGATCGCAAGAGGT
ACACAAGCACTAAGGAGGTCCTGGACGCGACCCTCATCCACCAGTCGATTACCGGCCTCTACGAGACGCG
CATCGACCTGTCTCAGCTCGGGGGCGACAAGCGGCCAGCGGCGACGAAGAAGGCGGGGCAGGCGAAGAAG
AAGAAGTGAGCTCAGAGCTTTCGTTCGTATCATCGGTTTCGACAACGTTCGTCAAGTTCAATGCATCAGT
TTCATTGCGCACACACCAGAATCCTACTGAGTTTGAGTATTATGGCATTGGGAAAACTGTTTTTCTTGTA
CCATTTGTTGTGCTTGTAATTTACTGTGTTTTTTATTCGGTTTTCGCTATCGAACTGTGAAATGGAAATG
GATGGAGAAGAGTTAATGAATGATATGGTCCTTTTGTTCATTCTCAAATTAATATTATTTGTTTTTTCTC
TTATTTGTTGTGTGTTGAATTTGAAATTATAAGAGATATGCAAACATTTTGTTTTGAGTAAAAATGTGTC
AAATCGTGGCCTCTAATGACCGAAGTTAATATGAGGAGTAAAACACTTGTAGTTGTACCATTATGCTTAT
TCACTAGGCAACAAATATATTTTCAGACCTAGAAAAGCTGCAAATGTTACTGAATACAAGTATGTCCTCT
TGTGTTTTAGACATTTATGAACTTTCCTTTATGTAATTTTCCAGAATCCTTGTCAGATTCTAATCATTGC
TTTATAATTATAGTTATACTCATGGATTTGTAGTTGAGTATGAAAATATTTTTTAATGCATTTTATGACT
TGCCAATTGGGCGTAATCATGGTCATAGCTGTTTCCTGTGTGAAATTGTTATCCGCTCACAATTCCACAC
AACATACGAGCCGGAAGCATAAAGTGTAAAGCCTGGGGTGCCTAATGAGTGAGCTAACTCACATTAATTG
CGTTGCGCTCACTGCCCGCTTTCCAGTCGGGAAACCTGTCGTGCCAGCTGCATTAATGAATCGGCCAACG
CGCGGGGAGAGGCGGTTTGCGTATTGGCTAGAGCAGCTTGCCAACATGGTGGAGCACGACACTCTCGTCT
ACTCCAAGAATATCAAAGATACAGTCTCAGAAGACCAAAGGGCTATTGAGACTTTTCAACAAAGGGTAAT
ATCGGGAAACCTCCTCGGATTCCATTGCCCAGCTATCTGTCACTTCATCAAAAGGACAGTAGAAAAGGAA
GGTGGCACCTACAAATGCCATCATTGCGATAAAGGAAAGGCTATCGTTCAAGATGCCTCTGCCGACAGTG
GTCCCAAAGATGGACCCCCACCCACGAGGAGCATCGTGGAAAAAGAAGACGTTCCAACCACGTCTTCAAA
GCAAGTGGATTGATGTGAACATGGTGGAGCACGACACTCTCGTCTACTCCAAGAATATCAAAGATACAGT
CTCAGAAGACCAAAGGGCTATTGAGACTTTTCAACAAAGGGTAATATCGGGAAACCTCCTCGGATTCCAT
TGCCCAGCTATCTGTCACTTCATCAAAAGGACAGTAGAAAAGGAAGGTGGCACCTACAAATGCCATCATT
GCGATAAAGGAAAGGCTATCGTTCAAGATGCCTCTGCCGACAGTGGTCCCAAAGATGGACCCCCACCCAC
GAGGAGCATCGTGGAAAAAGAAGACGTTCCAACCACGTCTTCAAAGCAAGTGGATTGATGTGATATCTCC
ACTGACGTAAGGGATGACGCACAATCCCACTATCCTTCGCAAGACCCTTCCTCTATATAAGGAAGTTCAT
TTCATTTGGAGAGGACACGCTGAAATCACCAGTCTCTCTCTACAAATCTATCTCTCTCGAGTCTACCATG
AGCCCAGAACGACGCCCGGCCGACATCCGCCGTGCCACCGAGGCGGACATGCCGGCGGTCTGCACCATCG
TCAACCACTACATCGAGACAAGCACGGTCAACTTCCGTACCGAGCCGCAGGAACCGCAGGAGTGGACGGA
CGACCTCGTCCGTCTGCGGGAGCGCTATCCCTGGCTCGTCGCCGAGGTGGACGGCGAGGTCGCCGGCATC
GCCTACGCGGGCCCCTGGAAGGCACGCAACGCCTACGACTGGACGGCCGAGTCGACCGTGTACGTCTCCC
CCCGCCACCAGCGGACGGGACTGGGCTCCACGCTCTACACCCACCTGCTGAAGTCCCTGGAGGCACAGGG
CTTCAAGAGCGTGGTCGCTGTCATCGGGCTGCCCAACGACCCGAGCGTGCGCATGCACGAGGCGCTCGGA
TATGCCCCCCGCGGCATGCTGCGGGCGGCCGGCTTCAAGCACGGGAACTGGCATGACGTGGGTTTCTGGC
AGCTGGACTTCAGCCTGCCGGTACCGCCCCGTCCGGTCCTGCCCGTCACCGAGATTTGACTCGAGTTTCT
CCATAATAATGTGTGAGTAGTTCCCAGATAAGGGAATTAGGGTTCCTATAGGGTTTCGCTCATGTGTTGA
GCATATAAGAAACCCTTAGTATGTATTTGTATTTGTAAAATACTTCTATCAATAAAATTTCTAATTCCTA
AAACCAAAATCCAGTACTAAAATCCAGATCCCCCGAATTAATTCGGCGTTAATTCAGTACATTAAAAACG
TCCGCAATGTGTTATTAAGTTGTCTAAGCGTCAATTTGTTTACACCACAATATATCCTGCCACCAGCCAG
CCAACAGCTCCCCGACCGGCAGCTCGGCACAAAATCACCACTCGATACAGGCAGCCCATCAGTCCGGGAC
GGCGTCAGCGGGAGAGCCGTTGTAAGGCGGCAGACTTTGCTCATGTTACCGATGCTATTCGGAAGAACGG
CAACTAAGCTGCCGGGTTTGAAACACGGATGATCTCGCGGAGGGTAGCATGTTGATTGTAACGATGACAG
AGCGTTGCTGCCTGTGATCACCGCGGTTTCAAAATCGGCTCCGTCGATACTATGTTATACGCCAACTTTG
AAAACAACTTTGAAAAAGCTGTTTTCTGGTATTTAAGGTTTTAGAATGCAAGGAACAGTGAATTGGAGTT
CGTCTTGTTATAATTAGCTTCTTGGGGTATCTTTAAATACTGTAGAAAAGAGGAAGGAAATAATAAATGG
CTAAAATGAGAATATCACCGGAATTGAAAAAACTGATCGAAAAATACCGCTGCGTAAAAGATACGGAAGG
AATGTCTCCTGCTAAGGTATATAAGCTGGTGGGAGAAAATGAAAACCTATATTTAAAAATGACGGACAGC
CGGTATAAAGGGACCACCTATGATGTGGAACGGGAAAAGGACATGATGCTATGGCTGGAAGGAAAGCTGC
CTGTTCCAAAGGTCCTGCACTTTGAACGGCATGATGGCTGGAGCAATCTGCTCATGAGTGAGGCCGATGG
CGTCCTTTGCTCGGAAGAGTATGAAGATGAACAAAGCCCTGAAAAGATTATCGAGCTGTATGCGGAGTGC
ATCAGGCTCTTTCACTCCATCGACATATCGGATTGTCCCTATACGAATAGCTTAGACAGCCGCTTAGCCG
AATTGGATTACTTACTGAATAACGATCTGGCCGATGTGGATTGCGAAAACTGGGAAGAAGACACTCCATT
TAAAGATCCGCGCGAGCTGTATGATTTTTTAAAGACGGAAAAGCCCGAAGAGGAACTTGTCTTTTCCCAC
GGCGACCTGGGAGACAGCAACATCTTTGTGAAAGATGGCAAAGTAAGTGGCTTTATTGATCTTGGGAGAA
GCGGCAGGGCGGACAAGTGGTATGACATTGCCTTCTGCGTCCGGTCGATCAGGGAGGATATCGGGGAAGA
ACAGTATGTCGAGCTATTTTTTGACTTACTGGGGATCAAGCCTGATTGGGAGAAAATAAAATATTATATT
TTACTGGATGAATTGTTTTAGTACCTAGAATGCATGACCAAAATCCCTTAACGTGAGTTTTCGTTCCACT
GAGCGCTGAGAGATCCCCTCATAATTTCCCCAAAGCGTAACCATGTGTGAATAAATTTTGAGCTAGTAGG
GTTGCAGCCACGAGTAAGTCTTCCCTTGTTATTGTGTAGCCAGAATGCCGCAAAACTTCCATGCCTAAGC
GAACTGTTGAGAGTACGTTTCGATTTCTGACTGTGTTAGCCTGGAAGTGCTTGTCCCAACCTTGTTTCTG
AGCATGAACGCCCGCAAGCCAACATGTTAGTTGAAGCATCAGGGCGATTAGCAGCATGATATCAAAACGC
TCTGAGCTGCTCGTTCGGCTATGGCGTAGGCCTAGTCCGTAGGCAGGACTTTTCAAGTCTCGGAAGGTTT
CTTCAATCTGCATTCGCTTCGAATAGATATTAACAAGTTGTTTGGGTGTTCGAATTTCAACAGGTAAGTT
AGTTGCTAGAACCCATGGCTCCTTTGCCGACGCTGAGTAGATTTTAGGTGACGGGTGGTGACAATGAGTC
CGTGTCGAGCGCTGATTTTTTCGGCCTTTAGAGCGAGATTTATACAATAGAATTTGGCATGAGATTGGAT
TGCTTTTAGTCAGCCTCTTATAGCCTAAAGTCTTTGAGTGACTAGATGACATATCATGTAAGTTGCTGAT
AGGTTTCCAGTTTTCCGCTCCTAGGTCTGCATATTGTACTTTTCCTCTTACTCGACTTAACCAGTACCAA
CCCAGCTTCTCAACGGATTTATACCATGGCACTTTAAAGCCAGCATCACTGACAATGAGCGGTGTGGTGT
TACTCGGTAGAATGCTCGCAAGGTCGGCTAGAAATTGGTCATGAGCTTTCTTTGAACATTGCTCTGAAAG
CGGGAACGCTTTCTCATAAAGAGTAACAGAACGACCGTGTAGTGCGACTGAAGCTCGCAATACCATAAGT
CGTTTTTGCTCACGAATATCAGACCAGTCAACAAGTACAATGGGCATCGTATTGCCCGAACAGATAAAGC
TAGCATGCCAACGGTATACAGCGAGTCGCTCTTTGTGGAGGTGACGATTACCTAACAATCGGTCGATTCG
TTTGATGTTATGTTTTGTTCTCGCTTTGGTTGGCAGGTTACGGCCAAGTTCGGTAAGAGTGAGAGTTTTA
CAGTCAAGTAATGCGTGGCAAGCCAACGTTAAGCTGTTGAGTCGTTTTAAGTGTAATTCGGGGCAGAATT
GGTAAAGAGAGTCGTGTAAAATATCGAGTTCGCACATCTTGTTGTCTGATTATTGATTTTTCGCGAAACC
ATTTGATCATATGACAAGATGTGTATCCACCTTAACTTAATGATTTTTACCAAAATCATTAGGGGATTCA
TCAGCACTGAGCGTCAGACCCCGTAGAAAAGATCAAAGGATCTTCTTGAGATCCTTTTTTTCTGCGCGTA
ATCTGCTGCTTGCAAACAAAAAAACCACCGCTACCAGCGGTGGTTTGTTTGCCGGATCAAGAGCTACCAA
CTCTTTTTCCGAAGGTAACTGGCTTCAGCAGAGCGCAGATACCAAATACTGTCCTTCTAGTGTAGCCGTA
GTTAGGCCACCACTTCAAGAACTCTGTAGCACCGCCTACATACCTCGCTCTGCTAATCCTGTTACCAGTG
GCTGCTGCCAGTGGCGATAAGTCGTGTCTTACCGGGTTGGACTCAAGACGATAGTTACCGGATAAGGCGC
AGCGGTCGGGCTGAACGGGGGGTTCGTGCACACAGCCCAGCTTGGAGCGAACGACCTACACCGAACTGAG
ATACCTACAGCGTGAGCTATGAGAAAGCGCCACGCTTCCCGAAGGGAGAAAGGCGGACAGGTATCCGGTA
AGCGGCAGGGTCGGAACAGGAGAGCGCACGAGGGAGCTTCCAGGGGGAAACGCCTGGTATCTTTATAGTC
CTGTCGGGTTTCGCCACCTCTGACTTGAGCGTCGATTTTTGTGATGCTCGTCAGGGGGGCGGAGCCTATG
GAAAAACGCCAGCAACGCGGCCTTTTTACGGTTCCTGGCCTTTTGCTGGCCTTTTGCTCACATGTTCTTT
CCTGCGTTATCCCCTGATTCTGTGGATAACCGTATTACCGCCTTTGAGTGAGCTGATACCGCTCGCCGCA
GCCGAACGACCGAGCGCAGCGAGTCAGTGAGCGAGGAAGCGGAAGAGCGCCTGATGCGGTATTTTCTCCT
TACGCATCTGTGCGGTATTTCACACCGCATATGGTGCACTCTCAGTACAATCTGCTCTGATGCCGCATAG
TTAAGCCAGTATACACTCCGCTATCGCTACGTGACTGGGTCATGGCTGCGCCCCGACACCCGCCAACACC
CGCTGACGCGCCCTGACGGGCTTGTCTGCTCCCGGCATCCGCTTACAGACAAGCTGTGACCGTCTCCGGG
AGCTGCATGTGTCAGAGGTTTTCACCGTCATCACCGAAACGCGCGAGGCAGGGTGCCTTGATGTGGGCGC
CGGCGGTCGAGTGGCGACGGCGCGGCTTGTCCGCGCCCTGGTAGATTGCCTGGCCGTAGGCCAGCCATTT
TTGAGCGGCCAGCGGCCGCGATAGGCCGACGCGAAGCGGCGGGGCGTAGGGAGCGCAGCGACCGAAGGGT
AGGCGCTTTTTGCAGCTCTTCGGCTGTGCGCTGGCCAGACAGTTATGCACAGGCCAGGCGGGTTTTAAGA
GTTTTAATAAGTTTTAAAGAGTTTTAGGCGGAAAAATCGCCTTTTTTCTCTTTTATATCAGTCACTTACA
TGTGTGACCGGTTCCCAATGTACGGCTTTGGGTTCCCAATGTACGGGTTCCGGTTCCCAATGTACGGCTT
TGGGTTCCCAATGTACGTGCTATCCACAGGAAACAGACCTTTTCGACCTTTTTCCCCTGCTAGGGCAATT
TGCCCTAGCATCTGCTCCGTACATTAGGAACCGGCGGATGCTTCGCCCTCGATCAGGTTGCGGTAGCGCA
TGACTAGGATCGGGCCAGCCTGCCCCGCCTCCTCCTTCAAATCGTACTCCGGCAGGTCATTTGACCCGAT
CAGCTTGCGCACGGTGAAACAGAACTTCTTGAACTCTCCGGCGCTGCCACTGCGTTCGTAGATCGTCTTG
AACAACCATCTGGCTTCTGCCTTGCCTGCGGCGCGGCGTGCCAGGCGGTAGAGAAAACGGCCGATGCCGG
GATCGATCAAAAAGTAATCGGGGTGAACCGTCAGCACGTCCGGGTTCTTGCCTTCTGTGATCTCGCGGTA
CATCCAATCAGCTAGCTCGATCTCGATGTACTCCGGCCGCCCGGTTTCGCTCTTTACGATCTTGTAGCGG
CTAATCAAGGCTTCACCCTCGGATACCGTCACCAGGCGGCCGTTCTTGGCCTTCTTCGTACGCTGCATGG
CAACGTGCGTGGTGTTTAACCGAATGCAGGTTTCTACCAGGTCGTCTTTCTGCTTTCCGCCATCGGCTCG
CCGGCAGAACTTGAGTACGTCCGCAACGTGTGGACGGAACACGCGGCCGGGCTTGTCTCCCTTCCCTTCC
CGGTATCGGTTCATGGATTCGGTTAGATGGGAAACCGCCATCAGTACCAGGTCGTAATCCCACACACTGG
CCATGCCGGCCGGCCCTGCGGAAACCTCTACGTGCCCGTCTGGAAGCTCGTAGCGGATCACCTCGCCAGC
TCGTCGGTCACGCTTCGACAGACGGAAAACGGCCACGTCCATGATGCTGCGACTATCGCGGGTGCCCACG
TCATAGAGCATCGGAACGAAAAAATCTGGTTGCTCGTCGCCCTTGGGCGGCTTCCTAATCGACGGCGCAC
CGGCTGCCGGCGGTTGCCGGGATTCTTTGCGGATTCGATCAGCGGCCGCTTGCCACGATTCACCGGGGCG
TGCTTCTGCCTCGATGCGTTGCCGCTGGGCGGCCTGCGCGGCCTTCAACTTCTCCACCAGGTCATCACCC
AGCGCCGCGCCGATTTGTACCGGGCCGGATGGTTTGCGACCGCTCACGCCGATTCCTCGGGCTTGGGGGT
TCCAGTGCCATTGCAGGGCCGGCAGGCAACCCAGCCGCTTACGCCTGGCCAACCGCCCGTTCCTCCACAC
ATGGGGCATTCCACGGCGTCGGTGCCTGGTTGTTCTTGATTTTCCATGCCGCCTCCTTTAGCCGCTAAAA
TTCATCTACTCATTTATTCATTTGCTCATTTACTCTGGTAGCTGCGCGATGTATTCAGATAGCAGCTCGG
TAATGGTCTTGCCTTGGCGTACCGCGTACATCTTCAGCTTGGTGTGATCCTCCGCCGGCAACTGAAAGTT
GACCCGCTTCATGGCTGGCGTGTCTGCCAGGCTGGCCAACGTTGCAGCCTTGCTGCTGCGTGCGCTCGGA
CGGCCGGCACTTAGCGTGTTTGTGCTTTTGCTCATTTTCTCTTTACCTCATTAACTCAAATGAGTTTTGA
TTTAATTTCAGCGGCCAGCGCCTGGACCTCGCGGGCAGCGTCGCCCTCGGGTTCTGATTCAAGAACGGTT
GTGCCGGCGGCGGCAGTGCCTGGGTAGCTCACGCGCTGCGTGATACGGGACTCAAGAATGGGCAGCTCGT
ACCCGGCCAGCGCCTCGGCAACCTCACCGCCGATGCGCGTGCCTTTGATCGCCCGCGACACGACAAAGGC
CGCTTGTAGCCTTCCATCCGTGACCTCAATGCGCTGCTTAACCAGCTCCACCAGGTCGGCGGTGGCCCAT
ATGTCGTAAGGGCTTGGCTGCACCGGAATCAGCACGAAGTCGGCTGCCTTGATCGCGGACACAGCCAAGT
CCGCCGCCTGGGGCGCTCCGTCGATCACTACGAAGTCGCGCCGGCCGATGGCCTTCACGTCGCGGTCAAT
CGTCGGGCGGTCGATGCCGACAACGGTTAGCGGTTGATCTTCCCGCACGGCCGCCCAATCGCGGGCACTG
CCCTGGGGATCGGAATCGACTAACAGAACATCGGCCCCGGCGAGTTGCAGGGCGCGGGCTAGATGGGTTG
CGATGGTCGTCTTGCCTGACCCGCCTTTCTGGTTAAGTACAGCGATAACCTTCATGCGTTCCCCTTGCGT
ATTTGTTTATTTACTCATCGCATCATATACGCAGCGACCGCATGACGCAAGCTGTTTTACTCAAATACAC
ATCACCTTTTTAGACGGCGGCGCTCGGTTTCTTCAGCGGCCAAGCTGGCCGGCCAGGCCGCCAGCTTGGC
ATCAGACAAACCGGCCAGGATTTCATGCAGCCGCACGGTTGAGACGTGCGCGGGCGGCTCGAACACGTAC
CCGGCCGCGATCATCTCCGCCTCGATCTCTTCGGTAATGAAAAACGGTTCGTCCTGGCCGTCCTGGTGCG
GTTTCATGCTTGTTCCTCTTGGCGTTCATTCTCGGCGGCCGCCAGGGCGTCGGCCTCGGTCAATGCGTCC
TCACGGAAGGCACCGCGCCGCCTGGCCTCGGTGGGCGTCACTTCCTCGCTGCGCTCAAGTGCGCGGTACA
GGGTCGAGCGATGCACGCCAAGCAGTGCAGCCGCCTCTTTCACGGTGCGGCCTTCCTGGTCGATCAGCTC
GCGGGCGTGCGCGATCTGTGCCGGGGTGAGGGTAGGGCGGGGGCCAAACTTCACGCCTCGGGCCTTGGCG
GCCTCGCGCCCGCTCCGGGTGCGGTCGATGATTAGGGAACGCTCGAACTCGGCAATGCCGGCGAACACGG
TCAACACCATGCGGCCGGCCGGCGTGGTGGTGTCGGCCCACGGCTCTGCCAGGCTACGCAGGCCCGCGCC
GGCCTCCTGGATGCGCTCGGCAATGTCCAGTAGGTCGCGGGTGCTGCGGGCCAGGCGGTCTAGCCTGGTC
ACTGTCACAACGTCGCCAGGGCGTAGGTGGTCAAGCATCCTGGCCAGCTCCGGGCGGTCGCGCCTGGTGC
CGGTGATCTTCTCGGAAAACAGCTTGGTGCAGCCGGCCGCGTGCAGTTCGGCCCGTTGGTTGGTCAAGTC
CTGGTCGTCGGTGCTGACGCGGGCATAGCCCAGCAGGCCAGCGGCGGCGCTCTTGTTCATGGCGTAATGT
CTCCGGTTCTAGTCGCAAGTATTCTACTTTATGCGACTAAAACACGCGACAAGAAAACGCCAGGAAAAGG
GCAGGGCGGCAGCCTGTCGCGTAACTTAGGACTTGTGCGACATGTCGTTTTCAGAAGACGGCTGCACTGA
ACGTCAGAAGCCGACTGCACTATAGCAGCGGAGGGGTTGGATCAAAGTACTTTGATCCCGAGGGGAACCC
TGTGGTTGGCATGCACATACAAATGGACGAACGGATAAACCTTTTCACGCCCTTTTAAATATCCGATTAT
TCTAATAAACGCTCTTTTCTCTTAG
Features (pLannotate 1.2.2; 28 found; start..end, strand, type, name):
      1..25      -  misc_feature   RB T-DNA repeat: right border repeat from nopaline C58 T-DNA
    424..460     +  ncRNA          PK1-TEV CVMV: Accession: RF01102 - 5'-leader pseudoknot of TEV/CVMV
    531..1238    +  CDS            mCherry: mCherry is a basic (constitutively fluorescent) red fluorescent protein published in 2004, derived from Discosoma sp.. It is reported to be a very rapidly-maturing monomer with low acid sensitivity.
   1308..1465    +  polyA_signal   CaMV poly(A) signal (fragment): cauliflower mosaic virus polyadenylation signal
   1919..1942    +  promoter       Pc promoter (fragment): intI1 (promoter lies within the coding sequence); class 1 integron promoter
   2118..2174    +  CDS            GmR (fragment): gentamycin acetyltransferase; aacC1; confers resistance to gentamycin
   2185..2972    +  CDS            SmR (fragment): aminoglycoside adenylyltransferase (Murphy, 1985); aadA; confers resistance to spectinomycin and streptomycin
   3124..3199    +  misc_RNA       gRNA scaffold: guide RNA scaffold for the Streptococcus pyogenes CRISPR/Cas9 system
   5163..5182    +  CDS            2xFLAG (fragment): two tandem FLAG® epitope tags
   5238..9338    +  CDS            cas9: CAS9_STRP1 - Also known as csn1 From Streptococcus pyogenes serotype M1.
   9396..10019   +  terminator     E9 terminator: terminator and polyadenylation signal from the pea rbcS-E9 gene
  10054..10076   -  protein_bind   lac operator (fragment): The lac repressor binds to the lac operator to inhibit transcription in E. coli. This inhibition can be relieved by adding lactose or isopropyl-β-D-thiogalactopyranoside (IPTG). lac repressor encoded by lacI
  10080..10110   -  promoter       lac promoter: promoter for the E. coli lac operon
  10125..10146   -  protein_bind   CAP binding site: CAP binding activates transcription in the presence of cAMP. E. coli catabolite activator protein
  10159..10247   -  CDS            lacI (fragment): lac repressor; lacI; The lac repressor binds to the lac operator to inhibit transcription in E. coli. This inhibition can be relieved by adding lactose or isopropyl-β-D-thiogalactopyranoside (IPTG).
  10337..11013   +  promoter       CaMV 35S promoter (enhanced): cauliflower mosaic virus 35S promoter with a duplicated enhancer region
  11058..11606   +  CDS            bar: PAT_STRHY - Experimental evidence at protein level: Swiss-Prot protein existence level 1. Inactivates phosphinothricin (PPT) by transfer of an acetyl group from acetyl CoA. Can also acetylate demethylphosphinothricin but not PTT or glutamate. This enzyme is an effector of phosphinothricin tripeptide (PTT or bialaphos) resistance. From Streptomyces hygroscopicus. Introduced by genetic manipulation and expressed in glufosinate-tolerant maize by Dekalb Genetics.
  11616..11790   +  polyA_signal   CaMV poly(A) signal: cauliflower mosaic virus polyadenylation signal
  11868..11892   -  misc_feature   LB T-DNA repeat: left border repeat from nopaline C58 T-DNA
  12317..13111   +  CDS            KanR: aminoglycoside phosphotransferase; aphA-3; confers resistance to kanamycin
  14379..14448   +  ncRNA          RNA-OUT: Accession: RF00240 - RNA-OUT
  14536..15124   +  rep_origin     ori: high-copy-number ColE1/pMB1/pBR322/pUC origin of replication
  15310..15450   -  misc_feature   bom: basis of mobility region from pBR322
  15552..15591   -  CDS            rop (fragment): Rop protein, which maintains plasmids at low copy number; rop
  15794..15988   -  rep_origin     pVS1 oriV: origin of replication for the Pseudomonas plasmid pVS1 (Heeb et al., 2000)
  16054..17127   -  CDS            pVS1 RepA: replication protein from the Pseudomonas plasmid pVS1 (Heeb et al., 2000)
  17556..18185   -  CDS            pVS1 StaA: stability protein from the Pseudomonas plasmid pVS1 (Heeb et al., 2000)
  18745..19146   -  CDS            Y4CG_SINFN (fragment): Protein inferred from homology: Swiss-Prot protein existence level 3. From Sinorhizobium fredii (strain NBRC 101917 / NGR234).
