[The description below was written by a language model from this plasmid's Addgene catalogue record and pLannotate feature annotations shown in this document.]
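Description:
pHEE-R-bar9si is an empty-backbone binary T-DNA vector for CRISPR/Cas9 multi-gene knockout in Arabidopsis, derived from pHEE401E. It is about 19.5 kb. Outside the T-DNA borders it carries a kanamycin resistance gene (aphA-3 type) for bacterial selection, a high-copy ColE1/pUC-type origin with the pBR322 bom region for E. coli, and the pVS1 oriV, RepA and StaA functions. The pVS1 elements support replication and stable maintenance in Agrobacterium, the usual delivery route for plant transformation.

Between the nopaline-type right and left border repeats there are four functional units. An mCherry coding sequence followed by a CaMV poly(A) signal gives the red fluorescent seed marker; its promoter is not annotated in the feature table. Next is a region containing a spectinomycin/streptomycin resistance gene (aadA, with integron-derived fragments) immediately upstream of an S. pyogenes gRNA scaffold. This is probably a replaceable placeholder at the guide-cloning site where one or more sgRNA units are inserted, although the record does not describe the cloning scheme or annotate the guide promoter. A FLAG-tagged S. pyogenes Cas9 follows, terminated by the pea rbcS-E9 terminator. According to the catalogue entry it is driven by the egg cell-specific EC1 promoter and carries a single intron from the A. thaliana UBQ10 gene, but neither element is annotated in the table. Finally, an enhanced CaMV 35S promoter drives the bar gene with a CaMV poly(A) signal, conferring bialaphos/Basta resistance on transformed plants.

The combined herbicide and seed-fluorescence markers allow selection of transformants. Seed fluorescence could in principle also help identify progeny that have lost the transgene.
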