Addgene plasmid #222834: pHEE-R-bar9si
Purpose: (Empty Backbone) CRISPR/Cas9 for multi-gene knockout in Arabidopsis (single intron-containing Cas9, EC1 promoter, bialaphos and red fluorescent seed selection)
Depositing lab: Hidenori Takeuchi. Depositing organization: Nagoya University.
Backbone
  Vector backbone: pHEE401E
  Vector type: CRISPR
  Selectable markers: Basta ; mCherry
Growth in bacteria
  Bacterial resistance: Kanamycin, 50 μg/mL
  Growth temperature: 37°C
  Growth strain: DH5alpha
  Copy number: High Copy
Gene/Insert
  Gene/Insert name: None
Terms and licenses: Academic/Nonprofit Terms; Industry Terms: Not Available to Industry
Depositor comments: UBQ10 single intron (from A. thaliana (mustard weed))
How to cite: pHEE-R-bar9si was a gift from Hidenori Takeuchi (Addgene plasmid # 222834 ; http://n2t.net/addgene:222834 ; RRID:Addgene_222834)
